>Addgene plasmid #112538 | Adeno-miR-23b | addgene full sequence | sequence record 215614 | Addgene Partial NGS Result
GTGATGCGGTTTTGGCAGTACATCAATGGGCGTGGATAGCGGTTTGACTCACGGGGATTTCCAAGTCTCC
ACCCCATTGACGTCAATGGGAGTTTGTTTTGGCACCAAAATCAACGGGACTTTCCAAAATGTCGTAACAA
CTCCGCCCCATTGACGCAAATGGGCGGTAGGCGTGTACGGTGGGAGGTCTATATAAGCAGAGCTGGTTTA
GTGAACCGTCAGATCCGCTAGAGATCTGGTACCGCTAGCTTAACAGGCGTGAAGGCGGCAGTGTCGCCGG
CGTCCTTCCGCGGAAGCCCAGTGTGTGCAGACAGCACGGGGTGGCGCTGCTCTCAGGTGCTCTGGCTGCT
TGGGTTCCTGGCATGCTGATTTGTGACTTAAGATTAAAATCACATTGCCAGGGATTACCACGCAACCACG
ACCTTGGCTGCTCCTCCAGAAACCGTGGTCGCGCTCACTGCAGATTGGAGAACAGGTGCATCTCGTAGCT
CTTCTTTGGAAACAAAAGAAGCCACCAGCGGCCGCTCGAGCCTAAGCTTCTAGATAAGATATCCGATCCA
CCGGATCTAGATAACTGATCATAATCAGCCATACCACATTTGTAGAGGTTTTACTTGCTTTAAAAAACCT
CCCACACCTCCCCCTGAACCTGAAACATAAAATGAATGCAATTGTTGTTGTTAACTTGTTTATTGCAGCT
TATAATGGTTACAAATAAAGCAATAGCATCACAAATTTCACAAATAAAGCATTTTTTTCACTGCATTCTA
GTTGTGGTTTGTCCAAACTCATCAATGTATCTTAACGCGGATCTGGGCGTGGTTAAGGGTGGGAAAGAAT
ATATAAGGTGGGGGTCTTATGTAGTTTTGTATCTGTTTTGCAGCAGCCGCCGCCGCCATGAGCACCAACT
CGTTTGATGGAAGCATTGTGAGCTCATATTTGACAACGCGCATGCCCCCATGGGCCGGGGTGCGTCAGAA
TGTGATGGGCTCCAGCATTGATGGTCGCCCCGTCCTGCCCGCAAACTCTACTACCTTGACCTACGAGACC
GTGTCTGGAACGCCGTTGGAGACTGCAGCCTCCGCCGCCGCTTCAGCCGCTGCAGCCACCGCCCGCGGGA
TTGTGACTGACTTTGCTTTCCTGAGCCCGCTTGCAAGCAGTGCAGCTTCCCGTTCATCCGCCCGCGATGA
CAAGTTGACGGCTCTTTTGGCACAATTGGATTCTTTGACCCGGGAACTTAATGTCGTTTCTCAGCAGCTG
TTGGATCTGCGCCAGCAGGTTTCTGCCCTGAAGGCTTCCTCCCCTCCCAATGCGGTTTAAAACATAAATA
AAAAACCAGACTCTGTTTGGATTTGGATCAAGCAAGTGTCTTGCTGTCTTTATTTAGGGGTTTTGCGCGC
GCGGTAGGCCCGGGACCAGCGGTCTCGGTCGTTGAGGGTCCTGTGTATTTTTTCCAGGACGTGGTAAAGG
TGACTCTGGATGTTCAGATACATGGGCATAAGCCCGTCTCTGGGGTGGAGGTAGCACCACTGCAGAGCTT
CATGCTGCGGGGTGGTGTTGTAGATGATCCAGTCGTAGCAGGAGCGCTGGGCGTGGTGCCTAAAAATGTC
TTTCAGTAGCAAGCTGATTGCCAGGGGCAGGCCCTTGGTGTAAGTGTTTACAAAGCGGTTAAGCTGGGAT
GGGTGCATACGTGGGGATATGAGATGCATCTTGGACTGTATTTTTAGGTTGGCTATGTTCCCAGCCATAT
CCCTCCGGGGATTCATGTTGTGCAGAACCACCAGCACAGTGTATCCGGTGCACTTGGGAAATTTGTCATG
TAGCTTAGAAGGAAATGCGTGGAAGAACTTGGAGACGCCCTTGTGACCTCCAAGATTTTCCATGCATTCG
TCCATAATGATGGCAATGGGCCCACGGGCGGCGGCCTGGGCGAAGATATTTCTGGGATCACTAACGTCAT
AGTTGTGTTCCAGGATGAGATCGTCATAGGCCATTTTTACAAAGCGCGGGCGGAGGGTGCCAGACTGCGG
TATAATGGTTCCATCCGGCCCAGGGGCGTAGTTACCCTCACAGATTTGCATTTCCCACGCTTTGAGTTCA
GATGGGGGGATCATGTCTACCTGCGGGGCGATGAAGAAAACGGTTTCCGGGGTAGGGGAGATCAGCTGGG
AAGAAAGCAGGTTCCTGAGCAGCTGCGACTTACCGCAGCCGGTGGGCCCGTAAATCACACCTATTACCGG
CTGCAACTGGTAGTTAAGAGAGCTGCAGCTGCCGTCATCCCTGAGCAGGGGGGCCACTTCGTTAAGCATG
TCCCTGACTCGCATGTTTTCCCTGACCAAATCCGCCAGAAGGCGCTCGCCGCCCAGCGATAGCAGTTCTT
GCAAGGAAGCAAAGTTTTTCAACGGTTTGAGACCGTCCGCCGTAGGCATGCTTTTGAGCGTTTGACCAAG
CAGTTCCAGGCGGTCCCACAGCTCGGTCACCTGCTCTACGGCATCTCGATCCAGCATATCTCCTCGTTTC
GCGGGTTGGGGCGGCTTTCGCTGTACGGCAGTAGTCGGTGCTCGTCCAGACGGGCCAGGGTCATGTCTTT
CCACGGGCGCAGGGTCCTCGTCAGCGTAGTCTGGGTCACGGTGAAGGGGTGCGCTCCGGGCTGCGCGCTG
GCCAGGGTGCGCTTGAGGCTGGTCCTGCTGGTGCTGAAGCGCTGCCGGTCTTCGCCCTGCGCGTCGGCCA
GGTAGCATTTGACCATGGTGTCATAGTCCAGCCCCTCCGCGGCGTGGCCCTTGGCGCGCAGCTTGCCCTT
GGAGGAGGCGCCGCACGAGGGGCAGTGCAGACTTTTGAGGGCGTAGAGCTTGGGCGCGAGAAATACCGAT
TCCGGGGAGTAGGCATCCGCGCCGCAGGCCCCGCAGACGGTCTCGCATTCCACGAGCCAGGTGAGCTCTG
GCCGTTCGGGGTCAAAAACCAGGTTTCCCCCATGCTTTTTGATGCGTTTCTTACCTCTGGTTTCCATGAG
CCGGTGTCCACGCTCGGTGACGAAAAGGCTGTCCGTGTCCCCGTATACAGACTTGAGAGGGAGTTTAAAC
GAATTCAATAGCTTGTTGCATGGGCGGCGATATAAAATGCAAGGTGCTGCTCAAAAAATCAGGCAAAGCC
TCGCGCAAAAAAGAAAGCACATCGTAGTCATGCTCATGCAGATAAAGGCAGGTAAGCTCCGGAACCACCA
CAGAAAAAGACACCATTTTTCTCTCAAACATGTCTGCGGGTTTCTGCATAAACACAAAATAAAATAACAA
AAAAACATTTAAACATTAGAAGCCTGTCTTACAACAGGAAAAACAACCCTTATAAGCATAAGACGGACTA
CGGCCATGCCGGCGTGACCGTAAAAAAACTGGTCACCGTGATTAAAAAGCACCACCGACAGCTCCTCGGT
CATGTCCGGAGTCATAATGTAAGACTCGGTAAACACATCAGGTTGATTCACATCGGTCAGTGCTAAAAAG
CGACCGAAATAGCCCGGGGGAATACATACCCGCAGGCGTAGAGACAACATTACAGCCCCCATAGGAGGTA
TAACAAAATTAATAGGAGAGAAAAACACATAAACACCTGAAAAACCCTCCTGCCTAGGCAAAATAGCACC
CTCCCGCTCCAGAACAACATACAGCGCTTCCACAGCGGCAGCCATAACAGTCAGCCTTACCAGTAAAAAA
GAAAACCTATTAAAAAAACACCACTCGACACGGCACCAGCTCAATCAGTCACAGTGTAAAAAAGGGCCAA
GTGCAGAGCGAGTATATATAGGACTAAAAAATGACGTAACGGTTAAAGTCCACAAAAAACACCCAGAAAA
CCGCACGCGAACCTACGCCCAGAAACGAAAGCCAAAAAACCCACAACTTCCTCAAATCGTCACTTCCGTT
TTCCCACGTTACGTCACTTCCCATTTTAAGAAAACTACAATTCCCAACACATACAAGTTACTCCGCCCTA
AAACCTACGTCACCCGCCCCGTTCCCACGCCCCGCGCCACGTCACAAACTCCACCCCCTCATTATCATAT
TGGCTTCAATCCAAAATAAGGTATATTATTGATGATGTTAATTAACATGCATGGATCCATATGCGGTGTG
AAATACCGCACAGATGCGTAAGGAGAAAATACCGCATCAGGCGCTCTTCCGCTTCCTCGCTCACTGACTC
GCTGCGCTCGGTCGTTCGGCTGCGGCGAGCGGTATCAGCTCACTCAAAGGCGGTAATACGGTTATCCACA
GAATCAGGGGATAACGCAGGAAAGAACATGTGAGCAAAAGGCCAGCAAAAGGCCAGGAACCGTAAAAAGG
CCGCGTTGCTGGCGTTTTTCCATAGGCTCCGCCCCCCTGACGAGCATCACAAAAATCGACGCTCAAGTCA
GAGGTGGCGAAACCCGACAGGACTATAAAGATACCAGGCGTTTCCCCCTGGAAGCTCCCTCGTGCGCTCT
CCTGTTCCGACCCTGCCGCTTACCGGATACCTGTCCGCCTTTCTCCCTTCGGGAAGCGTGGCGCTTTCTC
ATAGCTCACGCTGTAGGTATCTCAGTTCGGTGTAGGTCGTTCGCTCCAAGCTGGGCTGTGTGCACGAACC
CCCCGTTCAGCCCGACCGCTGCGCCTTATCCGGTAACTATCGTCTTGAGTCCAACCCGGTAAGACACGAC
TTATCGCCACTGGCAGCAGCCACTGGTAACAGGATTAGCAGAGCGAGGTATGTAGGCGGTGCTACAGAGT
TCTTGAAGTGGTGGCCTAACTACGGCTACACTAGAAGGACAGTATTTGGTATCTGCGCTCTGCTGAAGCC
AGTTACCTTCGGAAAAAGAGTTGGTAGCTCTTGATCCGGCAAACAAACCACCGCTGGTAGCGGTGGTTTT
TTTGTTTGCAAGCAGCAGATTACGCGCAGAAAAAAAGGATCTCAAGAAGATCCTTTGATCTTTTCTACGG
GGTCTGACGCTCAGTGGAACGAAAACTCACGTTAAGGGATTTTGGTCATGATTGATCGGGCACGTAAGAG
GTTCCAACTTTCACCATAATGAAATAAGATCACTACCGGGCGTATTTTTTGAGTTATCGAGATTTTCAGG
AGCTAAGGAAGCTAAAATGGAGAAAAAAATCACTGGATATACCACCGTTGATATATCCCAATGGCATCGT
AAAGAACATTTTGAGGCATTTCAGTCAGTTGCTCAATGTACCTATAACCAGACCGTTCAGCTGGATATTA
CGGCCTTTTTAAAGACCGTAAAGAAAAATAAGCACAAGTTTTATCCGGCCTTTATTCACATTCTTGCCCG
CCTGATGAATGCTCATCCGGAATTTCGTATGGCAATGAAAGACGGTGAGCTGGTGATATGGGATAGTGTT
CACCCTTGTTACACCGTTTTCCATGAGCAAACTGAAACGTTTTCATCGCTCTGGAGTGAATACCACGACG
ATTTCCGGCAGTTTCTACACATATATTCGCAAGATGTGGCGTGTTACGGTGAAAACCTGGCCTATTTCCC
TAAAGGGTTTATTGAGAATATGTTTTTCGTTTCAGCCAATCCCTGGGTGAGTTTCACCAGTTTTGATTTA
AACGTGGCCAATATGGACAACTTCTTCGCCCCCGTTTTCACCATGGGCAAATATTATACGCAAGGCGACA
AGGTGCTGATGCCGCTGGCGATTCAGGTTCATCATGCCGTTTGTGATGGCTTCCATGTCGGCAGAATGCT
TAATGAATTACAACAGTACTGCGATGAGTGGCAGGGCGGGGCGTAATTTGATATCGAGCTCGCTTGGACT
CCTGTTGATAGATCCAGTAATGACCTCAGAACTCCATCTGGATTTGTTCAGAACGCTCGGTTGCCGCCGG
GCGTTTTTTATTGGTCTGGTCTCACAGCCAGCAAAAAACCCCTCAAGACCCGTTTAGAGGCCCCAAGGGG
TTATGCTAGTTAGGATTGAGACCGACTACGGTTATCCACAGAATCAGGGGATAACGCAGGAAAGAACATG
TGTATGCGTTTGAGACCGACTACGGTTATCCACAGAATCAGGGGATAACGCAGGAAAGAACATGTGAGCA
AAAGGCCAGCAAAAGGCCAGGAACCGTAAAAAGGCCGCGTTGCTGGCGTTTTTCCATAGGCTCCGCCCCC
CTGACGAGCATCACAAAAATCGACGCTCAAGTCAGAGGTGGCGAAACCCGACAGGACTATAAAGATACCA
GGCGTTTCCCCCTGGAAGCTCCCTCGTGCGCTCTCCTGTTCCGACCCTGCCGCTTACCGGATACCTGTCC
GCCTTTCTCCCTTCGGGAAGCGTGGCGCTTTCTCATAGCTCACGCTGTAGGTATCTCAGTTCGGTGTAGG
TCGTTCGCTCCAAGCTGGGCTGTGTGCACGAACCCCCCGTTCAGCCCGACCGCTGCGCCTTATCCGGTAA
CTATCGTCTTGAGTCCAACCCGGTAAGACACGACTTATCGCCACTGGCAGCAGCCACTGGTAACAGGATT
AGCAGAGCGAGGTATGTAGGCGGTGCTACAGAGTTCTTGAAGTGGTGGCCTAACTACGGCTACACTAGAA
GGACAGTATTTGGTATCTGCGCTCTGCTGAAGCCAGTTACCTTCGGAAAAAGAGTTGGTAGCTCTTGATC
CGGCAAACAAACCACCGCTGGTAGCGGTGGTTTTTTTGTTTGCAAGCAGCAGATTACGCGCAGAAAAAAA
GGATCTCAAGAAGATCCTTTGATCTTTTCTACGGGGTCTGACGCTCAGTGGAACGAAAACTCACGTTAAG
GGATTTTGGTCATGAGATTATCAAAAAGGATCTTCACCTAGATCCTTTTAAATTAAAAATGAAGTTTTAA
ATCAATCTAAAGTATATATGAGTAAACTTGGTCTGACAGTTACCAATGCTTAATCAGTGAGGCACCTATC
TCAGCGATCTGTCTATTTCGTTCATCCATAGTTGCCTGACTCCCCGTCGTGTAGATAACTACGATACGGG
AGGGCTTACCATCTGGCCCCAGTGCTGCAATGATACCGCGAGACCCACGCTCACCGGCTCCAGATTTATC
AGCAATAAACCAGCCAGCCGGAAGGGCCGAGCGCAGAAGTGGTCCTGCAACTTTATCCGCCTCCATCCAG
TCTATTAATTGTTGCCGGGAAGCTAGAGTAAGTAGTTCGCCAGTTAATAGTTTGCGCAACGTTGTTGCCA
TTGCTGCAGCCATGAGATTATCAAAAAGGATCTTCACCTAGATCCTTTTCACGTAGAAAGCCAGTCCGCA
GAAACGGTGCTGACCCCGGATGAATGTCAGCTACTGGGCTATCTGGACAAGGGAAAACGCAAGCGCAAAG
AGAAAGCAGGTAGCTTGCAGTGGGCTTACATGGCGATAGCTAGACTGGGCGGTTTTATGGACAGCAAGCG
AACCGGAATTGCCAGCTGGGGCGCCCTCTGGTAAGGTTGGGAAGCCCTGCAAAGTAAACTGGATGGCTTT
CTTGCCGCCAAGGATCTGATGGCGCAGGGGATCAAGCTCTGATCAAGAGACAGGATGAGGATCGTTTCGC
ATGATTGAACAAGATGGATTGCACGCAGGTTCTCCGGCCGCTTGGGTGGAGAGGCTATTCGGCTATGACT
GGGCACAACAGACAATCGGCTGCTCTGATGCCGCCGTGTTCCGGCTGTCAGCGCAGGGGCGCCCGGTTCT
TTTTGTCAAGACCGACCTGTCCGGTGCCCTGAATGAACTGCAAGACGAGGCAGCGCGGCTATCGTGGCTG
GCCACGACGGGCGTTCCTTGCGCAGCTGTGCTCGACGTTGTCACTGAAGCGGGAAGGGACTGGCTGCTAT
TGGGCGAAGTGCCGGGGCAGGATCTCCTGTCATCTCACCTTGCTCCTGCCGAGAAAGTATCCATCATGGC
TGATGCAATGCGGCGGCTGCATACGCTTGATCCGGCTACCTGCCCATTCGACCACCAAGCGAAACATCGC
ATCGAGCGAGCACGTACTCGGATGGAAGCCGGTCTTGTCGATCAGGATGATCTGGACGAAGAGCATCAGG
GGCTCGCGCCAGCCGAACTGTTCGCCAGGCTCAAGGCGAGCATGCCCGACGGCGAGGATCTCGTCGTGAC
CCATGGCGATGCCTGCTTGCCGAATATCATGGTGGAAAATGGCCGCTTTTCTGGATTCATCGACTGTGGC
CGGCTGGGTGTGGCGGACCGCTATCAGGACATAGCGTTGGCTACCCGTGATATTGCTGAAGAGCTTGGCG
GCGAATGGGCTGACCGCTTCCTCGTGCTTTACGGTATCGCCGCTCCCGATTCGCAGCGCATCGCCTTCTA
TCGCCTTCTTGACGAGTTCTTCTGAATTTTGTTAAAATTTTTGTTAAATCAGCTCATTTTTTAACCAATA
GGCCGAAATCGGCAAAATCCCTTATAAATCAAAAGAATAGACCGAGATAGGGT
[37 nt withheld, positions 8454-8490]
AAAGAACGTGGACTCCAACGTCAAAGG
[49 nt withheld, positions 8518-8566]
T
[91 nt withheld, positions 8568-8658]
G
[124 nt withheld, positions 8660-8783]
CCATTCGCCATTCAGGATCGAATTAATTCTTAATTAACATCATCAATAATATACCTTATTTTGGATTGAA
GCCAATATGATAATGAGGGGGTGGAGTTTGTGACGTGGCGCGGGGCGTGGGAACGGGGCGGGTGACGTAG
TAGTGTGGCGGAAGTGTGATGTTGCAAGTGTGGCGGAACACATGTAAGCGACGGATGTGGCAAAAGTGAC
GTTTTTGGTGTGCGCCGGTGTACACAGGAAGTGACAATTTTCGCGCGGTTTTAGGCGGATGTTGTAGTAA
ATTTGGGCGTAACCGAGTAAGATTTGGCCATTTTCGCGGGAAAACTGAATAAGAGGAAGTGAAATCTGAA
TAATTTTGTGTTACTCATAGCGCGTAATACTGTAATAGTAATCAATTACGGGGTCATTAGTTCATAGCCC
ATATATGGAGTTCCGCGTTACATAACTTACGGTAAATGGCCCGCCTGGCTGACCGCCCAACGACCCCCGC
CCATTGACGTCAATAATGACGTATGTTCCCATAGTAACGCCAATAGGGACTTTCCATTGACGTCAATGGG
TGGAGTATTTACGGTAAACTGCCCACTTGGCAGTACATCAAGTGTATCATATGCCAAGTACGCCCCCTAT
TGACGTCAATGACGGTAAATGGCCCGCCTGGCATTATGCCCAGTACATGACCTTATGGGACTTTCCTACT
TGGCAGTACATCTACGTATTAGTCATCGCTATTACCATG
Features (pLannotate 1.2.2; 24 found; start..end, strand, type, name):
      1..204     +  promoter       CMV promoter: human cytomegalovirus (CMV) immediate early promoter
    342..416     +  ncRNA          mir-23: Accession: RF00642 - microRNA mir-23
    576..660     +  CDS            large T antigen (fragment): large T antigen from SV40 (simian virus 40)
    683..804     +  polyA_signal   SV40 poly(A) signal: SV40 polyadenylation signal
    898..1317    +  CDS            IX: CAP9_ADE05 - Experimental evidence at protein level: Swiss-Prot protein existence level 1. Structural component of the virion that acts as a cement protein on the capsid exterior and forms triskelion structures consisting of three molecules that stabilize three hexon trimers at the center of each icosahedral facet and fixes the peripentonal hexons. Dispensable for assembly. During virus entry, recruits the anterograde motor kinesin-1 to the capsid docked at the nuclear pore complex thereby subjecting the docked capsid to a pulling force. The resulting tension leads to capsid disruption, disper
   1383..2717    -  CDS            IVa2: PKG1_ADE05 - Experimental evidence at protein level: Swiss-Prot protein existence level 1. Component of the packaging machinery which encapsidates the viral DNA into preformed capsids and transcriptional activator of the viral major late promoter (MLP). Binds, along with packaging proteins 2 and 3, to the specific packaging sequence on the left end of viral genomic DNA and displays ATPase activity thereby providing the power stroke of the packaging machinery. The activity of packaging protein IVa2 is stimulated by protein 33K which acts as a terminase. May be the protein that pumps DNA into th
   3090..3251    -  CDS            E4RF2_ADE02 (fragment): Protein predicted: Swiss-Prot protein existence level 4. From Human adenovirus C serotype 2 (HAdV-2) (Human adenovirus 2).
   3302..3685    -  CDS            E4RF1_ADE02: Experimental evidence at protein level: Swiss-Prot protein existence level 1. May modulate tight-junctions functions of infected cells through interactions with PDZ proteins. E4 ORF1 has ben show for Adenovirus 9 to interact with protein involved in tight junction regulation. May play a role in mTOR activation by activating PI3- kinase, thus overriding cellular checkpoint for translation. From Human adenovirus C serotype 2 (HAdV-2) (Human adenovirus 2).
   3995..4097    -  repeat_region  ITR: inverted terminal repeat of human adenovirus serotype 5 inverted
   4117..4171    +  misc_feature   bom (fragment): basis of mobility region from pBR322
   4357..4945    -  rep_origin     ori: high-copy-number ColE1/pMB1/pBR322/pUC origin of replication
   5029..5126    +  promoter       cat promoter: promoter of the E. coli cat gene encoding chloramphenicol acetyltransferase
   5127..5783    +  CDS            cat: CAT_ECOLX - Experimental evidence at protein level: Swiss-Prot protein existence level 1. This enzyme is an effector of chloramphenicol resistance in bacteria. From Escherichia coli. This protein is used as a marker in many commonly used cloning vectors, such as pACYC184.
   5857..5891    +  terminator     lambda t0 terminator: minimal transcription terminator from phage lambda (Scholtissek and Grosse, 1987)
   5912..5959    -  terminator     T7 terminator: transcription terminator for bacteriophage T7 RNA polymerase
   5977..6022    -  rep_origin     RSF ori (fragment): Plasmids containing the RSF 1030 origin of replication can be propagated in E. coli cells that contain additional plasmids with compatible origins.
   6141..6729    -  rep_origin     ori: high-copy-number ColE1/pMB1/pBR322/pUC origin of replication
   6901..7215    -  CDS            bla(M) (fragment): β-lactamase lacking the signal sequence; bla(M); allows cytosolic expression of β-lactamase
   7260..7529    +  CDS            tnpA (fragment): TN5P_ECOLX - Also known as tnp. Experimental evidence at protein level: Swiss-Prot protein existence level 1. Mediates transposition of transposon Tn5 by a 'cut and paste' mechanism. First, the monomeric transposase binds the 19 bp inverted DNA repeats flanking the transposon. Then, dimerization of the DNA- bound transposase creates a synaptic DNA complex. After nicking of the first DNA strand, excision of the transposon proceeds through a series of intermediates. The transposase then mediates the insertion of the transposon at a new site by strand transfer. The activity of the wild- type tran
   7561..8355    +  CDS            NeoR/KanR: aminoglycoside phosphotransferase from Tn5; aph(3')-II (or nptII); confers resistance to neomycin, kanamycin, and G418 (Geneticin®)
   8425..8783    -  rep_origin     f1 ori (sequence partly withheld): f1 bacteriophage origin of replication; arrow indicates direction of (+) strand synthesis
   8821..8923    +  repeat_region  ITR: inverted terminal repeat of human adenovirus serotype 5 inverted
   9011..9161    +  misc_signal    Ad5 Ψ: packaging signal for adenovirus serotype 5
   9219..9522    +  enhancer       CMV enhancer: human cytomegalovirus immediate early enhancer
