[The description below was written by a language model from this plasmid's Addgene catalogue record and pLannotate feature annotations shown in this document.]
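Description:
Adeno-miR-23b is an adenoviral shuttle plasmid built on the pShuttle backbone (the depositor notes that the insert was first cloned into pShuttle-CMV using KpnI and NotI) for overexpression of human microRNA miR-23b. The payload is a 274 bp human MIR23B fragment, and the annotation identifies a mir-23 family ncRNA within it. This fragment sits between the CMV immediate-early enhancer/promoter and an SV40 polyadenylation signal, so the hairpin precursor is transcribed by RNA polymerase II in mammalian cells and processed into mature miRNA by the cell's own machinery.

Around the expression cassette are adenovirus serotype 5 elements typical of this shuttle system: a left inverted terminal repeat and the Ψ packaging signal upstream of the CMV enhancer, a stretch covering the IX and IVa2 coding regions downstream, and a right-end segment with E4 ORF1/ORF2 sequence and the second ITR. In shuttle vectors of this type, these viral segments serve as homology arms for recombination with an adenoviral backbone plasmid in bacteria, giving an E1-deleted recombinant genome that can be packaged in complementing cells.

The plasmid is selected in E. coli with kanamycin, consistent with the annotated Tn5 NeoR/KanR gene, and it carries a ColE1/pBR322-type origin and an f1 ori; the catalogue lists it as low copy. The sequence record is a partial NGS assembly. It also shows a second ColE1-type origin, a chloramphenicol acetyltransferase cassette, and fragments of an RSF origin and β-lactamase, none of which the catalogue entry explains, so this region should be interpreted with caution. The associated publication concerns the role of the miR-23~27~24 clusters in angiogenesis and choroidal neovascularization.
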