Addgene plasmid #112538: Adeno-miR-23b
Purpose: Adenovirus overexpression
Depositing lab: Shusheng Wang. Depositing organization: University of Texas Southwestern Medical Center. Publication: Regulation of angiogenesis and choroidal neovascularization by members of microRNA-23~27~24 clusters. Zhou Q, Gallagher R, Ufret-Vincenty R, Li X, Olson EN, Wang S. Proc Natl Acad Sci U S A. 2011 May 17;108(20):8287-92. doi: 10.1073/pnas.1105254108. Epub 2011 May 2. PubMed 21536891.
Backbone
  Vector backbone: pShuttle
  Backbone manufacturer: Agilent
  Vector type: Adenoviral
Growth in bacteria
  Bacterial resistance: Kanamycin, 50 μg/mL
  Growth temperature: 37°C
  Growth strain: NEB Stable
  Copy number: Low Copy
Gene/Insert
  Gene/Insert name: miR-23b
  Species: H. sapiens (human)
  Insert size (bp): 274
  Entrez Gene: MIR23B (a.k.a. MIRN23B, hsa-mir-23b, miRNA23B, mir-23b)
  Cloning method: Restriction Enzyme; 5′ cloning site Unknown (unknown if destroyed); 3′ cloning site Unknown (unknown if destroyed)
  Sequencing primers: 5′ pF1ori-R
Terms and licenses: Academic/Nonprofit Terms; Industry Terms: Not Available to Industry
Depositor comments: clone into pShuttle-CMV using KpnI/NotI first
How to cite: Adeno-miR-23b was a gift from Shusheng Wang (Addgene plasmid # 112538 ; http://n2t.net/addgene:112538 ; RRID:Addgene_112538)
