>Addgene plasmid #112538 | Adeno-miR-23b | depositor partial sequence | sequence record 212004 | Insert Sequence
GCTAGCATAACAGGCGTGAAGGCGGCAGTGTCGCCGGCGTCCTTCCGCGGAAGCCCAGTGTGTGCAGACA
GCACGGGGTGGCGCTGCTCTCAGGTGCTCTGGCTGCTTGGGTTCCTGGCATGCTGATTTGTGACTTAAGA
TTAAAATCACATTGCCAGGGATTACCACGCAACCACGACCTTGGCTGCTCCTCCAGAAACCGTGGTCGCG
CTCACTGCAGATTGGAGAACAGGTGCATCTCGTAGCTCTTCTTTGGAAACAAAAGAAGCCACCAGCTGAG
GAAGATGCTCACCGGTCACCGTCCCTTTAGCTAGCATAACAGGCGTGAAGGCGGCAGTGTCGCCGGCGTC
CTTCCGCGGAAGCCCAGTGTGTGCAGACAGCACGGGGTGGCGCTGCTCTCAGGTGCTCTGGCTGCTTGGG
TTCCTGGCATGCTGATTTGTGACTTAAGATTAAAATCACATTGCCAGGGATTACCACGCAACCACGACCT
TGGCTGCTCCTCCAGAAACCGTGGTCGCGCTCACTGCAGATTGGAGAACAGGTGCATCTCGTAGCTCTTC
TTTGGAAACAAAAGAAGCCACCAGCTGAGGAAGATGCTCACCGGTCACCGTCCCTTTAGCTAGCATAACA
GGCGTGAAGGCGGCAGTGTCGCCGGCGTCCTTCCGCGGAAGCCCAGTGTGTGCAGACAGCACGGGGTGGC
GCTGCTCTCAGGTGCTCTGGCTGCTTGGGTTCCTGGCATGCTGATTTGTGACTTAAGATTAAAATCACAT
TGCCAGGGATTACCACGCAACCACGACCTTGGCTGCTCCTCCAGAAACCGTGGTCGCGCTCACTGCAGAT
TGGAGAACAGGTGCATCTCGTAGCTCTTCTTTGGAAACAAAAGAAGCCACCAGCTGAGGAAGATGCTCAC
CGGTCACCGTCCCTTTA
